>Addgene plasmid #134739 | pLenti CMV Puro DHFR.cHSF1 | depositor full sequence | sequence record 259053 | pLenti CMV Puro DHFR.cHSF1 sequence 10065 bps
TTCTTTCCTGCGTTATCCCCTGATTCTGTGGATAACCGTATTACCGCCTTTGAGTGAGCTGATACCGCTC
GCCGCAGCCGAACGACCGAGCGCAGCGAGTCAGTGAGCGAGGAAGCGGAAGAGCGCCCAATACGCAAACC
GCCTCTCCCCGCGCGTTGGCCGATTCATTAATGCAGCTGGCACGACAGGTTTCCCGACTGGAAAGCGGGC
AGTGAGCGCAACGCAATTAATGTGAGTTAGCTCACTCATTAGGCACCCCAGGCTTTACACTTTATGCTTC
CGGCTCGTATGTTGTGTGGAATTGTGAGCGGATAACAATTTCACACAGGAAACAGCTATGACCATGATTA
CGCCAAGCGCGCAATTAACCCTCACTAAAGGGAACAAAAGCTGGAGCTGCAAGCTTAATGTAGTCTTATG
CAATACTCTTGTAGTCTTGCAACATGGTAACGATGAGTTAGCAACATGCCTTACAAGGAGAGAAAAAGCA
CCGTGCATGCCGATTGGTGGAAGTAAGGTGGTACGATCGTGCCTTATTAGGAAGGCAACAGACGGGTCTG
ACATGGATTGGACGAACCACTGAATTGCCGCATTGCAGAGATATTGTATTTAAGTGCCTAGCTCGATACA
TAAACGGGTCTCTCTGGTTAGACCAGATCTGAGCCTGGGAGCTCTCTGGCTAACTAGGGAACCCACTGCT
TAAGCCTCAATAAAGCTTGCCTTGAGTGCTTCAAGTAGTGTGTGCCCGTCTGTTGTGTGACTCTGGTAAC
TAGAGATCCCTCAGACCCTTTTAGTCAGTGTGGAAAATCTCTAGCAGTGGCGCCCGAACAGGGACTTGAA
AGCGAAAGGGAAACCAGAGGAGCTCTCTCGACGCAGGACTCGGCTTGCTGAAGCGCGCACGGCAAGAGGC
GAGGGGCGGCGACTGGTGAGTACGCCAAAAATTTTGACTAGCGGAGGCTAGAAGGAGAGAGATGGGTGCG
AGAGCGTCAGTATTAAGCGGGGGAGAATTAGATCGCGATGGGAAAAAATTCGGTTAAGGCCAGGGGGAAA
GAAAAAATATAAATTAAAACATATAGTATGGGCAAGCAGGGAGCTAGAACGATTCGCAGTTAATCCTGGC
CTGTTAGAAACATCAGAAGGCTGTAGACAAATACTGGGACAGCTACAACCATCCCTTCAGACAGGATCAG
AAGAACTTAGATCATTATATAATACAGTAGCAACCCTCTATTGTGTGCATCAAAGGATAGAGATAAAAGA
CACCAAGGAAGCTTTAGACAAGATAGAGGAAGAGCAAAACAAAAGTAAGACCACCGCACAGCAAGCGGCC
GCTGATCTTCAGACCTGGAGGAGGAGATATGAGGGACAATTGGAGAAGTGAATTATATAAATATAAAGTA
GTAAAAATTGAACCATTAGGAGTAGCACCCACCAAGGCAAAGAGAAGAGTGGTGCAGAGAGAAAAAAGAG
CAGTGGGAATAGGAGCTTTGTTCCTTGGGTTCTTGGGAGCAGCAGGAAGCACTATGGGCGCAGCGTCAAT
GACGCTGACGGTACAGGCCAGACAATTATTGTCTGGTATAGTGCAGCAGCAGAACAATTTGCTGAGGGCT
ATTGAGGCGCAACAGCATCTGTTGCAACTCACAGTCTGGGGCATCAAGCAGCTCCAGGCAAGAATCCTGG
CTGTGGAAAGATACCTAAAGGATCAACAGCTCCTGGGGATTTGGGGTTGCTCTGGAAAACTCATTTGCAC
CACTGCTGTGCCTTGGAATGCTAGTTGGAGTAATAAATCTCTGGAACAGATTTGGAATCACACGACCTGG
ATGGAGTGGGACAGAGAAATTAACAATTACACAAGCTTAATACACTCCTTAATTGAAGAATCGCAAAACC
AGCAAGAAAAGAATGAACAAGAATTATTGGAATTAGATAAATGGGCAAGTTTGTGGAATTGGTTTAACAT
AACAAATTGGCTGTGGTATATAAAATTATTCATAATGATAGTAGGAGGCTTGGTAGGTTTAAGAATAGTT
TTTGCTGTACTTTCTATAGTGAATAGAGTTAGGCAGGGATATTCACCATTATCGTTTCAGACCCACCTCC
CAACCCCGAGGGGACCCGACAGGCCCGAAGGAATAGAAGAAGAAGGTGGAGAGAGAGACAGAGACAGATC
CATTCGATTAGTGAACGGATCTCGACGGTATCGGTTAACTTTTAAAAGAAAAGGGGGGATTGGGGGGTAC
AGTGCAGGGGAAAGAATAGTAGACATAATAGCAACAGACATACAAACTAAAGAATTACAAAAACAAATTA
CAAAATTCAAAATTTTATCGATAAGCTTGGGAGTTCCGCGTTACATAACTTACGGTAAATGGCCCGCCTG
GCTGACCGCCCAACGACCCCCGCCCATTGACGTCAATAATGACGTATGTTCCCATAGTAACGCCAATAGG
GACTTTCCATTGACGTCAATGGGTGGAGTATTTACGGTAAACTGCCCACTTGGCAGTACATCAAGTGTAT
CATATGCCAAGTACGCCCCCTATTGACGTCAATGACGGTAAATGGCCCGCCTGGCATTATGCCCAGTACA
TGACCTTATGGGACTTTCCTACTTGGCAGTACATCTACGTATTAGTCATCGCTATTACCATGGTGATGCG
GTTTTGGCAGTACATCAATGGGCGTGGATAGCGGTTTGACTCACGGGGATTTCCAAGTCTCCACCCCATT
GACGTCAATGGGAGTTTGTTTTGGCACCAAAATCAACGGGACTTTCCAAAATGTCGTAACAACTCCGCCC
CATTGACGCAAATGGGCGGTAGGCGTGTACGGTGGGAGGTCTATATAAGCAGAGCTCGTTTAGTGAACCG
TCAGATCGCCTGGAGACGCCATCCACGCTGTTTTGACCTCCATAGAAGACACCGACTCTAGTCCAGTGTG
GTGGAATTCTGCAGATATCAACAAGTTTGTACAAAAAAGCAGGCTTTAAAGGAACCAATTCAGTCGACAC
CATGATCAGTCTGATTGCGGCGTTAGCGGTAGATTACGTTATCGGCATGGAAAACGCCATGCCGTGGAAC
CTGCCTGCCGATCTCGCCTGGTTTAAACGCAACACCTTAAATAAACCCGTGATTATGGGCCGCCATACCT
GGGAATCAATCGGTCGTCCGTTGCCAGGACGCAAAAATATTATCCTCAGCAGTCAACCGAGTACGGACGA
TCGCGTAACGTGGGTGAAGTCGGTGGATGAAGCCATCGCGGCGTGTGGTGACGTACCAGAAATCATGGTG
ATTGGCGGCGGTCGCGTTATTGAACAGTTCTTGCCAAAAGCGCAAAAACTGTATCTGACGCATATCGACG
CAGAAGTGGAAGGCGACACCCATTTCCCGGATTACGAGCCGGATGACTGGGAATCGGTATTCAGCGAATT
CCACGATGCTGATGCGCAGAACTCTCACAGCTATTGCTTTGAGATTCTGGAGCGGCGAGCAGGAAGTGGA
AGTGGATCCGCCATGGATCTGCCCGTGGGCCCCGGCGCGGCGGGGCCCAGCAACGTCCCGGCCTTCCTGA
CCAAGCTGTGGACCCTCGTGAGCGACCCGGACACCGACGCGCTCATCTGCTGGAGCCCGAGCGGGAACAG
CTTCCACGTGTTCGACCAGGGCCAGTTTGCCAAGGAGGTGCTGCCCAAGTACTTCAAGCACAACAACATG
GCCAGCTTCGTGCGGCAGCTCAACATGTATGGCTTCCGGAAAGTGGTCCACATCGAGCAGGGCGGCCTGG
TCAAGCCAGAGAGAGACGACACGGAGTTCCAGCACCCATGCTTCCTGCGTGGCCAGGAGCAGCTCCTTGA
GAACATCAAGAGGAAAGTGACCAGTGTGTCCACCCTGAAGAGTGAAGACATAAAGATCCGCCAGGACAGC
GTCACCAAGCTGCTGACGGACGTGCAGCTGATGAAGGGGAAGCAGGAGTGCATGGACTCCAAGCTCCTGG
CCATGAAGCATGAGAATGAGGCTCTGTGGCGGGAGGTGGCCAGCCTTCGGCAGAAGCATGCCCAGCAACA
GAAAGTCATCCTGGGGGTGAAGAGAAAGATCCCCCTGATGCTGAACGACAGTGGCTCAGCACATTCCATG
CCCAAGTATAGCCGGCAGTTCTCCCTGGAGCACGTCCACGGCTCGGGCCCCTACTCGGCCCCCTCCCCAG
CCTACAGCAGCTCCAGCCTCTACGCCCCTGATGCTGTGGCCAGCTCTGGACCCATCATCTCCGACATCAC
CGAGCTGGCTCCTGCCAGCCCCATGGCCTCCCCCGGCGGGAGCATAGACGAGAGGCCCCTATCCAGCAGC
CCCCTGGTGCGTGTCAAGGAGGAGCCCCCCAGCCCGCCTCAGAGCCCCCGGGTAGAGGAGGCGAGTCCCG
GGCGCCCATCTTCCGTGGACACCCTCTTGTCCCCGACCGCCCTCATTGACTCCATCCTGCGGGAGAGTGA
ACCTGCCCCCGCCTCCGTCACAGCCCTCACGGACGCCAGGGGCCACACGGACACCGAGGGCCGGCCTCCC
TCCCCCCCGCCCACCTCCACCCCTGAAAAGTGCCTCAGCGTAGCCTGCCTGGACAAGAATGAGCTCAGTG
ACCACTTGGATGCTATGGACTCCAACCTGGATAACCTGCAGACCATGCTGAGCAGCCACGGCTTCAGCGT
GGACACCAGTGCCCTGCTGGACCTGTTCAGCCCCTCGGTGACCGTGCCCGACATGAGCCTGCCTGACCTT
GACAGCAGCCTGGCCAGTATCCAAGAGCTCCTGTCTCCCCAGGAGCCCCCCAGGCCTCCCGAGGCAGAGA
ACAGCAGCCCGGATTCAGGGAAGCAGCTGGTGCACTACACAGCGCAGCCGCTGTTCCTGCTGGACCCCGG
CTCCGTGGACACCGGGAGCAACGACCTGCCGGTGCTGTTTGAGCTGGGAGAGGGCTCCTACTTCTCCGAA
GGGGACGGCTTCGCCGAGGACCCCACCATCTCCCTGCTGACAGGCTCGGAGCCTCCCAAAGCCAAGGACC
CCACTGTCTCCTAGGCGGCCGCACTCGAGATATCTAGACCCAGCTTTCTTGTACAAAGTGGTTGATATCC
AGCACAGTGGCGGCCGCTCGACAATCAACCTCTGGATTACAAAATTTGTGAAAGATTGACTGGTATTCTT
AACTATGTTGCTCCTTTTACGCTATGTGGATACGCTGCTTTAATGCCTTTGTATCATGCTATTGCTTCCC
GTATGGCTTTCATTTTCTCCTCCTTGTATAAATCCTGGTTGCTGTCTCTTTATGAGGAGTTGTGGCCCGT
TGTCAGGCAACGTGGCGTGGTGTGCACTGTGTTTGCTGACGCAACCCCCACTGGTTGGGGCATTGCCACC
ACCTGTCAGCTCCTTTCCGGGACTTTCGCTTTCCCCCTCCCTATTGCCACGGCGGAACTCATCGCCGCCT
GCCTTGCCCGCTGCTGGACAGGGGCTCGGCTGTTGGGCACTGACAATTCCGTGGTGTTGTCGGGGAAGCT
GACGTCCTTTCCATGGCTGCTCGCCTGTGTTGCCACCTGGATTCTGCGCGGGACGTCCTTCTGCTACGTC
CCTTCGGCCCTCAATCCAGCGGACCTTCCTTCCCGCGGCCTGCTGCCGGCTCTGCGGCCTCTTCCGCGTC
TTCGCCTTCGCCCTCAGACGAGTCGGATCTCCCTTTGGGCCGCCTCCCCGCCTGGAATTCTACCGGGTAG
GGGAGGCGCTTTTCCCAAGGCAGTCTGGAGCATGCGCTTTAGCAGCCCCGCTGGGCACTTGGCGCTACAC
AAGTGGCCTCTGGCCTCGCACACATTCCACATCCACCGGTAGGCGCCAACCGGCTCCGTTCTTTGGTGGC
CCCTTCGCGCCACCTTCTACTCCTCCCCTAGTCAGGAAGTTCCCCCCCGCCCCGCAGCTCGCGTCGTGCA
GGACGTGACAAATGGAAGTAGCACGTCTCACTAGTCTCGTGCAGATGGACAGCACCGCTGAGCAATGGAA
GCGGGTAGGCCTTTGGGGCAGCGGCCAATAGCAGCTTTGCTCCTTCGCTTTCTGGGCTCAGAGGCTGGGA
AGGGGTGGGTCCGGGGGCGGGCTCAGGGGCGGGCTCAGGGGCGGGGCGGGCGCCCGAAGGTCCTCCGGAG
GCCCGGCATTCTGCACGCTTCAAAAGCGCACGTCTGCCGCGCTGTTCTCCTCTTCCTCATCTCCGGGCCT
TTCGACCTGCAGCCCAAGCTTACCATGACCGAGTACAAGCCCACGGTGCGCCTCGCCACCCGCGACGACG
TCCCCAGGGCCGTACGCACCCTCGCCGCCGCGTTCGCCGACTACCCCGCCACGCGCCACACCGTCGATCC
GGACCGCCACATCGAGCGGGTCACCGAGCTGCAAGAACTCTTCCTCACGCGCGTCGGGCTCGACATCGGC
AAGGTGTGGGTCGCGGACGACGGCGCCGCGGTGGCGGTCTGGACCACGCCGGAGAGCGTCGAAGCGGGGG
CGGTGTTCGCCGAGATCGGCCCGCGCATGGCCGAGTTGAGCGGTTCCCGGCTGGCCGCGCAGCAACAGAT
GGAAGGCCTCCTGGCGCCGCACCGGCCCAAGGAGCCCGCGTGGTTCCTGGCCACCGTCGGCGTCTCGCCC
GACCACCAGGGCAAGGGTCTGGGCAGCGCCGTCGTGCTCCCCGGAGTGGAGGCGGCCGAGCGCGCCGGGG
TGCCCGCCTTCCTGGAGACCTCCGCGCCCCGCAACCTCCCCTTCTACGAGCGGCTCGGCTTCACCGTCAC
CGCCGACGTCGAGGTGCCCGAAGGACCGCGCACCTGGTGCATGACCCGCAAGCCCGGTGCCTGACGCCCG
CCCCACGACCCGCAGCGCCCGACCGAAAGGAGCGCACGACCCCATGCATCTCGAGGGCCCGGTACCTTTA
AGACCAATGACTTACAAGGCAGCTGTAGATCTTAGCCACTTTTTAAAAGAAAAGGGGGGACTGGAAGGGC
TAGCTCACTCCCAACGAAGACAAGATCTGCTTTTTGCTTGTACTGGGTCTCTCTGGTTAGACCAGATCTG
AGCCTGGGAGCTCTCTGGCTAACTAGGGAACCCACTGCTTAAGCCTCAATAAAGCTTGCCTTGAGTGCTT
CAAGTAGTGTGTGCCCGTCTGTTGTGTGACTCTGGTAACTAGAGATCCCTCAGACCCTTTTAGTCAGTGT
GGAAAATCTCTAGCAGTAGTAGTTCATGTCATCTTATTATTCAGTATTTATAACTTGCAAAGAAATGAAT
ATCAGAGAGTGAGAGGAACTTGTTTATTGCAGCTTATAATGGTTACAAATAAAGCAATAGCATCACAAAT
TTCACAAATAAAGCATTTTTTTCACTGCATTCTAGTTGTGGTTTGTCCAAACTCATCAATGTATCTTATC
ATGTCTGGCTCTAGCTATCCCGCCCCTAACTCCGCCCATCCCGCCCCTAACTCCGCCCAGTTCCGCCCAT
TCTCCGCCCCATGGCTGACTAATTTTTTTTATTTATGCAGAGGCCGAGGCCGCCTCGGCCTCTGAGCTAT
TCCAGAAGTAGTGAGGAGGCTTTTTTGGAGGCCTAGGGACGTACCCAATTCGCCCTATAGTGAGTCGTAT
TACGCGCGCTCACTGGCCGTCGTTTTACAACGTCGTGACTGGGAAAACCCTGGCGTTACCCAACTTAATC
GCCTTGCAGCACATCCCCCTTTCGCCAGCTGGCGTAATAGCGAAGAGGCCCGCACCGATCGCCCTTCCCA
ACAGTTGCGCAGCCTGAATGGCGAATGGG
[124 nt withheld, positions 7800-7923]
C
[91 nt withheld, positions 7925-8015]
A
[49 nt withheld, positions 8017-8065]
CCTTTGACGTTGGAGTCCACGTTCTTT
[37 nt withheld, positions 8093-8129]
ACCCTATCTCGGTCTATTCTTTTGATTTATAAGGGATTTTGCCGATTTCGGCCTATTGGTTAAAAAATGA
GCTGATTTAACAAAAATTTAACGCGAATTTTAACAAAATATTAACGCTTACAATTTAGGTGGCACTTTTC
GGGGAAATGTGCGCGGAACCCCTATTTGTTTATTTTTCTAAATACATTCAAATATGTATCCGCTCATGAG
ACAATAACCCTGATAAATGCTTCAATAATATTGAAAAAGGAAGAGTATGAGTATTCAACATTTCCGTGTC
GCCCTTATTCCCTTTTTTGCGGCATTTTGCCTTCCTGTTTTTGCTCACCCAGAAACGCTGGTGAAAGTAA
AAGATGCTGAAGATCAGTTGGGTGCACGAGTGGGTTACATCGAACTGGATCTCAACAGCGGTAAGATCCT
TGAGAGTTTTCGCCCCGAAGAACGTTTTCCAATGATGAGCACTTTTAAAGTTCTGCTATGTGGCGCGGTA
TTATCCCGTATTGACGCCGGGCAAGAGCAACTCGGTCGCCGCATACACTATTCTCAGAATGACTTGGTTG
AGTACTCACCAGTCACAGAAAAGCATCTTACGGATGGCATGACAGTAAGAGAATTATGCAGTGCTGCCAT
AACCATGAGTGATAACACTGCGGCCAACTTACTTCTGACAACGATCGGAGGACCGAAGGAGCTAACCGCT
TTTTTGCACAACATGGGGGATCATGTAACTCGCCTTGATCGTTGGGAACCGGAGCTGAATGAAGCCATAC
CAAACGACGAGCGTGACACCACGATGCCTGTAGCAATGGCAACAACGTTGCGCAAACTATTAACTGGCGA
ACTACTTACTCTAGCTTCCCGGCAACAATTAATAGACTGGATGGAGGCGGATAAAGTTGCAGGACCACTT
CTGCGCTCGGCCCTTCCGGCTGGCTGGTTTATTGCTGATAAATCTGGAGCCGGTGAGCGTGGGTCTCGCG
GTATCATTGCAGCACTGGGGCCAGATGGTAAGCCCTCCCGTATCGTAGTTATCTACACGACGGGGAGTCA
GGCAACTATGGATGAACGAAATAGACAGATCGCTGAGATAGGTGCCTCACTGATTAAGCATTGGTAACTG
TCAGACCAAGTTTACTCATATATACTTTAGATTGATTTAAAACTTCATTTTTAATTTAAAAGGATCTAGG
TGAAGATCCTTTTTGATAATCTCATGACCAAAATCCCTTAACGTGAGTTTTCGTTCCACTGAGCGTCAGA
CCCCGTAGAAAAGATCAAAGGATCTTCTTGAGATCCTTTTTTTCTGCGCGTAATCTGCTGCTTGCAAACA
AAAAAACCACCGCTACCAGCGGTGGTTTGTTTGCCGGATCAAGAGCTACCAACTCTTTTTCCGAAGGTAA
CTGGCTTCAGCAGAGCGCAGATACCAAATACTGTTCTTCTAGTGTAGCCGTAGTTAGGCCACCACTTCAA
GAACTCTGTAGCACCGCCTACATACCTCGCTCTGCTAATCCTGTTACCAGTGGCTGCTGCCAGTGGCGAT
AAGTCGTGTCTTACCGGGTTGGACTCAAGACGATAGTTACCGGATAAGGCGCAGCGGTCGGGCTGAACGG
GGGGTTCGTGCACACAGCCCAGCTTGGAGCGAACGACCTACACCGAACTGAGATACCTACAGCGTGAGCT
ATGAGAAAGCGCCACGCTTCCCGAAGGGAGAAAGGCGGACAGGTATCCGGTAAGCGGCAGGGTCGGAACA
GGAGAGCGCACGAGGGAGCTTCCAGGGGGAAACGCCTGGTATCTTTATAGTCCTGTCGGGTTTCGCCACC
TCTGACTTGAGCGTCGATTTTTGTGATGCTCGTCAGGGGGGCGGAGCCTATGGAAAAACGCCAGCAACGC
GGCCTTTTTACGGTTCCTGGCCTTTTGCTGGCCTTTTGCTCACATG
Features (pLannotate 1.2.2; 33 found; start..end, strand, type, name):
      1..121     +  rep_origin     RSF ori (fragment): Plasmids containing the RSF 1030 origin of replication can be propagated in E. coli cells that contain additional plasmids with compatible origins.
    123..215     +  CDS            lacI (fragment): lac repressor; lacI; The lac repressor binds to the lac operator to inhibit transcription in E. coli. This inhibition can be relieved by adding lactose or isopropyl-β-D-thiogalactopyranoside (IPTG).
    228..249     +  protein_bind   CAP binding site: CAP binding activates transcription in the presence of cAMP. E. coli catabolite activator protein
    264..294     +  promoter       lac promoter: promoter for the E. coli lac operon
    302..318     +  protein_bind   lac operator: The lac repressor binds to the lac operator to inhibit transcription in E. coli. This inhibition can be relieved by adding lactose or isopropyl-β-D-thiogalactopyranoside (IPTG). lac repressor encoded by lacI
    363..381     +  promoter       T3 promoter: promoter for bacteriophage T3 RNA polymerase
    409..635     +  promoter       RSV promoter: Rous sarcoma virus enhancer/promoter
    636..816     +  LTR            5' LTR (truncated): truncated 5' long terminal repeat (LTR) from HIV-1
    863..988     +  misc_feature   HIV-1 Ψ: packaging signal of human immunodeficiency virus type 1
    972..1335    +  CDS            HIV-1 gag (fragment): gag protein from human immunodeficiency virus 1; gag
   1481..1714    +  misc_feature   RRE: The Rev response element (RRE) of HIV-1 allows for Rev-dependent mRNA export from the nucleus to the cytoplasm.
   2091..2191    +  CDS            Rev (fragment): human immunodeficiency virus 1 (HIV-1) Rev protein; rev; enhances nuclear export of unspliced and incompletely spliced viral mRNAs
   2210..2326    +  misc_feature   cPPT/CTS: central polypurine tract and central termination sequence of HIV-1
   2349..2652    +  enhancer       CMV enhancer: human cytomegalovirus immediate early enhancer
   2653..2856    +  promoter       CMV promoter: human cytomegalovirus (CMV) immediate early promoter
   2961..2985    +  protein_bind   attB1: mutant version of attB; recombination site for the Gateway® BP reaction BP Clonase™
   3012..3487    +  CDS            ecDHFR (fragment): E. coli dihydrofolate reductase; folA
   3534..4781    +  CDS            hsf1 (fragment): HSF_XENLA - Also known as hsf. Experimental evidence at transcript level: Swiss-Prot protein existence level 2. DNA-binding protein that specifically binds heat shock promoter elements (HSE) and activates transcription. From Xenopus laevis (African clawed frog).
   4680..5051    +  CDS            HSF1: C-terminal activation domain from the human heat shock transcription factor HSF1
   5078..5102    -  protein_bind   attB2: mutant version of attB; recombination site for the Gateway® BP reaction BP Clonase™
   5133..5721    +  misc_feature   WPRE: woodchuck hepatitis virus posttranscriptional regulatory element
   5735..6234    +  promoter       PGK promoter: mouse phosphoglycerate kinase 1 promoter
   6255..6854    +  CDS            PuroR: puromycin N-acetyltransferase; pac from Streptomyces alboniger; confers resistance to puromycin
   6922..7059    +  CDS            nef (fragment): NEF_HV1LA - Experimental evidence at protein level: Swiss-Prot protein existence level 1. Extracellular Nef protein targets CD4(+) T-lymphocytes for apoptosis by interacting with CXCR4 surface receptors. From Human immunodeficiency virus type 1 group M subtype B (isolate Lai) (HIV-1).
   7045..7225    +  LTR            5' LTR (truncated): truncated 5' long terminal repeat (LTR) from HIV-1
   7297..7418    +  polyA_signal   SV40 poly(A) signal: SV40 polyadenylation signal
   7458..7593    +  rep_origin     SV40 ori: SV40 origin of replication
   7614..7632    -  promoter       T7 promoter: promoter for bacteriophage T7 RNA polymerase
   7640..7795    +  CDS            lacZα (fragment): LacZα fragment of β-galactosidase; lacZ fragment
   7800..8228    +  rep_origin     f1 ori (sequence partly withheld): f1 bacteriophage origin of replication; arrow indicates direction of (+) strand synthesis
   8281..8385    +  promoter       AmpR promoter: bla
   8386..9246    +  CDS            AmpR: β-lactamase; bla; confers resistance to ampicillin, carbenicillin, and related antibiotics
   9417..10005   +  rep_origin     ori: high-copy-number ColE1/pMB1/pBR322/pUC origin of replication
