>Addgene plasmid #134739 | pLenti CMV Puro DHFR.cHSF1 | addgene full sequence | sequence record 275782 | Addgene NGS Result
TTCTTTCCTGCGTTATCCCCTGATTCTGTGGATAACCGTATTACCGCCTTTGAGTGAGCTGATACCGCTC
GCCGCAGCCGAACGACCGAGCGCAGCGAGTCAGTGAGCGAGGAAGCGGAAGAGCGCCCAATACGCAAACC
GCCTCTCCCCGCGCGTTGGCCGATTCATTAATGCAGCTGGCACGACAGGTTTCCCGACTGGAAAGCGGGC
AGTGAGCGCAACGCAATTAATGTGAGTTAGCTCACTCATTAGGCACCCCAGGCTTTACACTTTATGCTTC
CGGCTCGTATGTTGTGTGGAATTGTGAGCGGATAACAATTTCACACAGGAAACAGCTATGACCATGATTA
CGCCAAGCGCGCAATTAACCCTCACTAAAGGGAACAAAAGCTGGAGCTGCAAGCTTAATGTAGTCTTATG
CAATACTCTTGTAGTCTTGCAACATGGTAACGATGAGTTAGCAACATGCCTTACAAGGAGAGAAAAAGCA
CCGTGCATGCCGATTGGTGGAAGTAAGGTGGTACGATCGTGCCTTATTAGGAAGGCAACAGACGGGTCTG
ACATGGATTGGACGAACCACTGAATTGCCGCATTGCAGAGATATTGTATTTAAGTGCCTAGCTCGATACA
TAAACGGGTCTCTCTGGTTAGACCAGATCTGAGCCTGGGAGCTCTCTGGCTAACTAGGGAACCCACTGCT
TAAGCCTCAATAAAGCTTGCCTTGAGTGCTTCAAGTAGTGTGTGCCCGTCTGTTGTGTGACTCTGGTAAC
TAGAGATCCCTCAGACCCTTTTAGTCAGTGTGGAAAATCTCTAGCAGTGGCGCCCGAACAGGGACTTGAA
AGCGAAAGGGAAACCAGAGGAGCTCTCTCGACGCAGGACTCGGCTTGCTGAAGCGCGCACGGCAAGAGGC
GAGGGGCGGCGACTGGTGAGTACGCCAAAAATTTTGACTAGCGGAGGCTAGAAGGAGAGAGATGGGTGCG
AGAGCGTCAGTATTAAGCGGGGGAGAATTAGATCGCGATGGGAAAAAATTCGGTTAAGGCCAGGGGGAAA
GAAAAAATATAAATTAAAACATATAGTATGGGCAAGCAGGGAGCTAGAACGATTCGCAGTTAATCCTGGC
CTGTTAGAAACATCAGAAGGCTGTAGACAAATACTGGGACAGCTACAACCATCCCTTCAGACAGGATCAG
AAGAACTTAGATCATTATATAATACAGTAGCAACCCTCTATTGTGTGCATCAAAGGATAGAGATAAAAGA
CACCAAGGAAGCTTTAGACAAGATAGAGGAAGAGCAAAACAAAAGTAAGACCACCGCACAGCAAGCGGCC
GCTGATCTTCAGACCTGGAGGAGGAGATATGAGGGACAATTGGAGAAGTGAATTATATAAATATAAAGTA
GTAAAAATTGAACCATTAGGAGTAGCACCCACCAAGGCAAAGAGAAGAGTGGTGCAGAGAGAAAAAAGAG
CAGTGGGAATAGGAGCTTTGTTCCTTGGGTTCTTGGGAGCAGCAGGAAGCACTATGGGCGCAGCGTCAAT
GACGCTGACGGTACAGGCCAGACAATTATTGTCTGGTATAGTGCAGCAGCAGAACAATTTGCTGAGGGCT
ATTGAGGCGCAACAGCATCTGTTGCAACTCACAGTCTGGGGCATCAAGCAGCTCCAGGCAAGAATCCTGG
CTGTGGAAAGATACCTAAAGGATCAACAGCTCCTGGGGATTTGGGGTTGCTCTGGAAAACTCATTTGCAC
CACTGCTGTGCCTTGGAATGCTAGTTGGAGTAATAAATCTCTGGAACAGATTTGGAATCACACGACCTGG
ATGGAGTGGGACAGAGAAATTAACAATTACACAAGCTTAATACACTCCTTAATTGAAGAATCGCAAAACC
AGCAAGAAAAGAATGAACAAGAATTATTGGAATTAGATAAATGGGCAAGTTTGTGGAATTGGTTTAACAT
AACAAATTGGCTGTGGTATATAAAATTATTCATAATGATAGTAGGAGGCTTGGTAGGTTTAAGAATAGTT
TTTGCTGTACTTTCTATAGTGAATAGAGTTAGGCAGGGATATTCACCATTATCGTTTCAGACCCACCTCC
CAACCCCGAGGGGACCCGACAGGCCCGAAGGAATAGAAGAAGAAGGTGGAGAGAGAGACAGAGACAGATC
CATTCGATTAGTGAACGGATCTCGACGGTATCGGTTAACTTTTAAAAGAAAAGGGGGGATTGGGGGGTAC
AGTGCAGGGGAAAGAATAGTAGACATAATAGCAACAGACATACAAACTAAAGAATTACAAAAACAAATTA
CAAAATTCAAAATTTTATCGATAAGCTTGGGAGTTCCGCGTTACATAACTTACGGTAAATGGCCCGCCTG
GCTGACCGCCCAACGACCCCCGCCCATTGACGTCAATAATGACGTATGTTCCCATAGTAACGCCAATAGG
GACTTTCCATTGACGTCAATGGGTGGAGTATTTACGGTAAACTGCCCACTTGGCAGTACATCAAGTGTAT
CATATGCCAAGTACGCCCCCTATTGACGTCAATGACGGTAAATGGCCCGCCTGGCATTATGCCCAGTACA
TGACCTTATGGGACTTTCCTACTTGGCAGTACATCTACGTATTAGTCATCGCTATTACCATGGTGATGCG
GTTTTGGCAGTACATCAATGGGCGTGGATAGCGGTTTGACTCACGGGGATTTCCAAGTCTCCACCCCATT
GACGTCAATGGGAGTTTGTTTTGGCACCAAAATCAACGGGACTTTCCAAAATGTCGTAACAACTCCGCCC
CATTGACGCAAATGGGCGGTAGGCGTGTACGGTGGGAGGTCTATATAAGCAGAGCTCGTTTAGTGAACCG
TCAGATCGCCTGGAGACGCCATCCACGCTGTTTTGACCTCCATAGAAGACACCGACTCTAGTCCAGTGTG
GTGGAATTCTGCAGATATCAACAAGTTTGTACAAAAAAGCAGGCTTTAAAGGAACCAATTCAGTCGACGC
CATGATCAGTCTGATTGCGGCGTTAGCGGTAGATTACGTTATCGGCATGGAAAACGCCATGCCGTGGAAC
CTGCCTGCCGATCTCGCCTGGTTTAAACGCAACACCTTAAATAAACCCGTGATTATGGGCCGCCATACCT
GGGAATCAATCGGTCGTCCGTTGCCAGGACGCAAAAATATTATCCTCAGCAGTCAACCGAGTACGGACGA
TCGCGTAACGTGGGTGAAGTCGGTGGATGAAGCCATCGCGGCGTGTGGTGACGTACCAGAAATCATGGTG
ATTGGCGGCGGTCGCGTTATTGAACAGTTCTTGCCAAAAGCGCAAAAACTGTATCTGACGCATATCGACG
CAGAAGTGGAAGGCGACACCCATTTCCCGGATTACGAGCCGGATGACTGGGAATCGGTATTCAGCGAATT
CCACGATGCTGATGCGCAGAACTCTCACAGCTATTGCTTTGAGATTCTGGAGCGGCGAGCAGGAAGTGGA
AGTGGATCCGCCATGGATCTGCCCGTGGGCCCCGGCGCGGCGGGGCCCAGCAACGTCCCGGCCTTCCTGA
CCAAGCTGTGGACCCTCGTGAGCGACCCGGACACCGACGCGCTCATCTGCTGGAGCCCGAGCGGGAACAG
CTTCCACGTGTTCGACCAGGGCCAGTTTGCCAAGGAGGTGCTGCCCAAGTACTTCAAGCACAACAACATG
GCCAGCTTCGTGCGGCAGCTCAACATGTATGGCTTCCGGAAAGTGGTCCACATCGAGCAGGGCGGCCTGG
TCAAGCCAGAGAGAGACGACACGGAGTTCCAGCACCCATGCTTCCTGCGTGGCCAGGAGCAGCTCCTTGA
GAACATCAAGAGGAAAGTGACCAGTGTGTCCACCCTGAAGAGTGAAGACATAAAGATCCGCCAGGACAGC
GTCACCAAGCTGCTGACGGACGTGCAGCTGATGAAGGGGAAGCAGGAGTGCATGGACTCCAAGCTCCTGG
CCATGAAGCATGAGAATGAGGCTCTGTGGCGGGAGGTGGCCAGCCTTCGGCAGAAGCATGCCCAGCAACA
GAAAGTCATCCTGGGGGTGAAGAGAAAGATCCCCCTGATGCTGAACGACAGTGGCTCAGCACATTCCATG
CCCAAGTATAGCCGGCAGTTCTCCCTGGAGCACGTCCACGGCTCGGGCCCCTACTCGGCCCCCTCCCCAG
CCTACAGCAGCTCCAGCCTCTACGCCCCTGATGCTGTGGCCAGCTCTGGACCCATCATCTCCGACATCAC
CGAGCTGGCTCCTGCCAGCCCCATGGCCTCCCCCGGCGGGAGCATAGACGAGAGGCCCCTATCCAGCAGC
CCCCTGGTGCGTGTCAAGGAGGAGCCCCCCAGCCCGCCTCAGAGCCCCCGGGTAGAGGAGGCGAGTCCCG
GGCGCCCATCTTCCGTGGACACCCTCTTGTCCCCGACCGCCCTCATTGACTCCATCCTGCGGGAGAGTGA
ACCTGCCCCCGCCTCCGTCACAGCCCTCACGGACGCCAGGGGCCACACGGACACCGAGGGCCGGCCTCCC
TCCCCCCCGCCCACCTCCACCCCTGAAAAGTGCCTCAGCGTAGCCTGCCTGGACAAGAATGAGCTCAGTG
ACCACTTGGATGCTATGGACTCCAACCTGGATAACCTGCAGACCATGCTGAGCAGCCACGGCTTCAGCGT
GGACACCAGTGCCCTGCTGGACCTGTTCAGCCCCTCGGTGACCGTGCCCGACATGAGCCTGCCTGACCTT
GACAGCAGCCTGGCCAGTATCCAAGAGCTCCTGTCTCCCCAGGAGCCCCCCAGGCCTCCCGAGGCAGAGA
ACAGCAGCCCGGATTCAGGGAAGCAGCTGGTGCACTACACAGCGCAGCCGCTGTTCCTGCTGGACCCCGG
CTCCGTGGACACCGGGAGCAACGACCTGCCGGTGCTGTTTGAGCTGGGAGAGGGCTCCTACTTCTCCGAA
GGGGACGGCTTCGCCGAGGACCCCACCATCTCCCTGCTGACAGGCTCGGAGCCTCCCAAAGCCAAGGACC
CCACTGTCTCCTAGGCGGCCGCACTCGAGATATCTAGACCCAGCTTTCTTGTACAAAGTGGTTGATATCC
AGCACAGTGGCGGCCGCTCGACAATCAACCTCTGGATTACAAAATTTGTGAAAGATTGACTGGTATTCTT
AACTATGTTGCTCCTTTTACGCTATGTGGATACGCTGCTTTAATGCCTTTGTATCATGCTATTGCTTCCC
GTATGGCTTTCATTTTCTCCTCCTTGTATAAATCCTGGTTGCTGTCTCTTTATGAGGAGTTGTGGCCCGT
TGTCAGGCAACGTGGCGTGGTGTGCACTGTGTTTGCTGACGCAACCCCCACTGGTTGGGGCATTGCCACC
ACCTGTCAGCTCCTTTCCGGGACTTTCGCTTTCCCCCTCCCTATTGCCACGGCGGAACTCATCGCCGCCT
GCCTTGCCCGCTGCTGGACAGGGGCTCGGCTGTTGGGCACTGACAATTCCGTGGTGTTGTCGGGGAAGCT
GACGTCCTTTCCATGGCTGCTCGCCTGTGTTGCCACCTGGATTCTGCGCGGGACGTCCTTCTGCTACGTC
CCTTCGGCCCTCAATCCAGCGGACCTTCCTTCCCGCGGCCTGCTGCCGGCTCTGCGGCCTCTTCCGCGTC
TTCGCCTTCGCCCTCAGACGAGTCGGATCTCCCTTTGGGCCGCCTCCCCGCCTGGAATTCTACCGGGTAG
GGGAGGCGCTTTTCCCAAGGCAGTCTGGAGCATGCGCTTTAGCAGCCCCGCTGGGCACTTGGCGCTACAC
AAGTGGCCTCTGGCCTCGCACACATTCCACATCCACCGGTAGGCGCCAACCGGCTCCGTTCTTTGGTGGC
CCCTTCGCGCCACCTTCTACTCCTCCCCTAGTCAGGAAGTTCCCCCCCGCCCCGCAGCTCGCGTCGTGCA
GGACGTGACAAATGGAAGTAGCACGTCTCACTAGTCTCGTGCAGATGGACAGCACCGCTGAGCAATGGAA
GCGGGTAGGCCTTTGGGGCAGCGGCCAATAGCAGCTTTGCTCCTTCGCTTTCTGGGCTCAGAGGCTGGGA
AGGGGTGGGTCCGGGGGCGGGCTCAGGGGCGGGCTCAGGGGCGGGGCGGGCGCCCGAAGGTCCTCCGGAG
GCCCGGCATTCTGCACGCTTCAAAAGCGCACGTCTGCCGCGCTGTTCTCCTCTTCCTCATCTCCGGGCCT
TTCGACCTGCAGCCCAAGCTTACCATGACCGAGTACAAGCCCACGGTGCGCCTCGCCACCCGCGACGACG
TCCCCAGGGCCGTACGCACCCTCGCCGCCGCGTTCGCCGACTACCCCGCCACGCGCCACACCGTCGATCC
GGACCGCCACATCGAGCGGGTCACCGAGCTGCAAGAACTCTTCCTCACGCGCGTCGGGCTCGACATCGGC
AAGGTGTGGGTCGCGGACGACGGCGCCGCGGTGGCGGTCTGGACCACGCCGGAGAGCGTCGAAGCGGGGG
CGGTGTTCGCCGAGATCGGCCCGCGCATGGCCGAGTTGAGCGGTTCCCGGCTGGCCGCGCAGCAACAGAT
GGAAGGCCTCCTGGCGCCGCACCGGCCCAAGGAGCCCGCGTGGTTCCTGGCCACCGTCGGCGTCTCGCCC
GACCACCAGGGCAAGGGTCTGGGCAGCGCCGTCGTGCTCCCCGGAGTGGAGGCGGCCGAGCGCGCCGGGG
TGCCCGCCTTCCTGGAGACCTCCGCGCCCCGCAACCTCCCCTTCTACGAGCGGCTCGGCTTCACCGTCAC
CGCCGACGTCGAGGTGCCCGAAGGACCGCGCACCTGGTGCATGACCCGCAAGCCCGGTGCCTGACGCCCG
CCCCACGACCCGCAGCGCCCGACCGAAAGGAGCGCACGACCCCATGCATCTCGAGGGCCCGGTACCTTTA
AGACCAATGACTTACAAGGCAGCTGTAGATCTTAGCCACTTTTTAAAAGAAAAGGGGGGACTGGAAGGGC
TAGCTCACTCCCAACGAAGACAAGATCTGCTTTTTGCTTGTACTGGGTCTCTCTGGTTAGACCAGATCTG
AGCCTGGGAGCTCTCTGGCTAACTAGGGAACCCACTGCTTAAGCCTCAATAAAGCTTGCCTTGAGTGCTT
CAAGTAGTGTGTGCCCGTCTGTTGTGTGACTCTGGTAACTAGAGATCCCTCAGACCCTTTTAGTCAGTGT
GGAAAATCTCTAGCAGTAGTAGTTCATGTCATCTTATTATTCAGTATTTATAACTTGCAAAGAAATGAAT
ATCAGAGAGTGAGAGGAACTTGTTTATTGCAGCTTATAATGGTTACAAATAAAGCAATAGCATCACAAAT
TTCACAAATAAAGCATTTTTTTCACTGCATTCTAGTTGTGGTTTGTCCAAACTCATCAATGTATCTTATC
ATGTCTGGCTCTAGCTATCCCGCCCCTAACTCCGCCCATCCCGCCCCTAACTCCGCCCAGTTCCGCCCAT
TCTCCGCCCCATGGCTGACTAATTTTTTTTATTTATGCAGAGGCCGAGGCCGCCTCGGCCTCTGAGCTAT
TCCAGAAGTAGTGAGGAGGCTTTTTTGGAGGCCTAGGGACGTACCCAATTCGCCCTATAGTGAGTCGTAT
TACGCGCGCTCACTGGCCGTCGTTTTACAACGTCGTGACTGGGAAAACCCTGGCGTTACCCAACTTAATC
GCCTTGCAGCACATCCCCCTTTCGCCAGCTGGCGTAATAGCGAAGAGGCCCGCACCGATCGCCCTTCCCA
ACAGTTGCGCAGCCTGAATGGCGAATGGG
[124 nt withheld, positions 7800-7923]
C
[91 nt withheld, positions 7925-8015]
A
[49 nt withheld, positions 8017-8065]
CCTTTGACGTTGGAGTCCACGTTCTTT
[37 nt withheld, positions 8093-8129]
ACCCTATCTCGGTCTATTCTTTTGATTTATAAGGGATTTTGCCGATTTCGGCCTATTGGTTAAAAAATGA
GCTGATTTAACAAAAATTTAACGCGAATTTTAACAAAATATTAACGCTTACAATTTAGGTGGCACTTTTC
GGGGAAATGTGCGCGGAACCCCTATTTGTTTATTTTTCTAAATACATTCAAATATGTATCCGCTCATGAG
ACAATAACCCTGATAAATGCTTCAATAATATTGAAAAAGGAAGAGTATGAGTATTCAACATTTCCGTGTC
GCCCTTATTCCCTTTTTTGCGGCATTTTGCCTTCCTGTTTTTGCTCACCCAGAAACGCTGGTGAAAGTAA
AAGATGCTGAAGATCAGTTGGGTGCACGAGTGGGTTACATCGAACTGGATCTCAACAGCGGTAAGATCCT
TGAGAGTTTTCGCCCCGAAGAACGTTTTCCAATGATGAGCACTTTTAAAGTTCTGCTATGTGGCGCGGTA
TTATCCCGTATTGACGCCGGGCAAGAGCAACTCGGTCGCCGCATACACTATTCTCAGAATGACTTGGTTG
AGTACTCACCAGTCACAGAAAAGCATCTTACGGATGGCATGACAGTAAGAGAATTATGCAGTGCTGCCAT
AACCATGAGTGATAACACTGCGGCCAACTTACTTCTGACAACGATCGGAGGACCGAAGGAGCTAACCGCT
TTTTTGCACAACATGGGGGATCATGTAACTCGCCTTGATCGTTGGGAACCGGAGCTGAATGAAGCCATAC
CAAACGACGAGCGTGACACCACGATGCCTGTAGCAATGGCAACAACGTTGCGCAAACTATTAACTGGCGA
ACTACTTACTCTAGCTTCCCGGCAACAATTAATAGACTGGATGGAGGCGGATAAAGTTGCAGGACCACTT
CTGCGCTCGGCCCTTCCGGCTGGCTGGTTTATTGCTGATAAATCTGGAGCCGGTGAGCGTGGGTCTCGCG
GTATCATTGCAGCACTGGGGCCAGATGGTAAGCCCTCCCGTATCGTAGTTATCTACACGACGGGGAGTCA
GGCAACTATGGATGAACGAAATAGACAGATCGCTGAGATAGGTGCCTCACTGATTAAGCATTGGTAACTG
TCAGACCAAGTTTACTCATATATACTTTAGATTGATTTAAAACTTCATTTTTAATTTAAAAGGATCTAGG
TGAAGATCCTTTTTGATAATCTCATGACCAAAATCCCTTAACGTGAGTTTTCGTTCCACTGAGCGTCAGA
CCCCGTAGAAAAGATCAAAGGATCTTCTTGAGATCCTTTTTTTCTGCGCGTAATCTGCTGCTTGCAAACA
AAAAAACCACCGCTACCAGCGGTGGTTTGTTTGCCGGATCAAGAGCTACCAACTCTTTTTCCGAAGGTAA
CTGGCTTCAGCAGAGCGCAGATACCAAATACTGTTCTTCTAGTGTAGCCGTAGTTAGGCCACCACTTCAA
GAACTCTGTAGCACCGCCTACATACCTCGCTCTGCTAATCCTGTTACCAGTGGCTGCTGCCAGTGGCGAT
AAGTCGTGTCTTACCGGGTTGGACTCAAGACGATAGTTACCGGATAAGGCGCAGCGGTCGGGCTGAACGG
GGGGTTCGTGCACACAGCCCAGCTTGGAGCGAACGACCTACACCGAACTGAGATACCTACAGCGTGAGCT
ATGAGAAAGCGCCACGCTTCCCGAAGGGAGAAAGGCGGACAGGTATCCGGTAAGCGGCAGGGTCGGAACA
GGAGAGCGCACGAGGGAGCTTCCAGGGGGAAACGCCTGGTATCTTTATAGTCCTGTCGGGTTTCGCCACC
TCTGACTTGAGCGTCGATTTTTGTGATGCTCGTCAGGGGGGCGGAGCCTATGGAAAAACGCCAGCAACGC
GGCCTTTTTACGGTTCCTGGCCTTTTGCTGGCCTTTTGCTCACATG
Features (pLannotate 1.2.2; 33 found; start..end, strand, type, name):
      1..121     +  rep_origin     RSF ori (fragment): Plasmids containing the RSF 1030 origin of replication can be propagated in E. coli cells that contain additional plasmids with compatible origins.
    123..215     +  CDS            lacI (fragment): lac repressor; lacI; The lac repressor binds to the lac operator to inhibit transcription in E. coli. This inhibition can be relieved by adding lactose or isopropyl-β-D-thiogalactopyranoside (IPTG).
    228..249     +  protein_bind   CAP binding site: CAP binding activates transcription in the presence of cAMP. E. coli catabolite activator protein
    264..294     +  promoter       lac promoter: promoter for the E. coli lac operon
    302..318     +  protein_bind   lac operator: The lac repressor binds to the lac operator to inhibit transcription in E. coli. This inhibition can be relieved by adding lactose or isopropyl-β-D-thiogalactopyranoside (IPTG). lac repressor encoded by lacI
    363..381     +  promoter       T3 promoter: promoter for bacteriophage T3 RNA polymerase
    409..635     +  promoter       RSV promoter: Rous sarcoma virus enhancer/promoter
    636..816     +  LTR            5' LTR (truncated): truncated 5' long terminal repeat (LTR) from HIV-1
    863..988     +  misc_feature   HIV-1 Ψ: packaging signal of human immunodeficiency virus type 1
    972..1335    +  CDS            HIV-1 gag (fragment): gag protein from human immunodeficiency virus 1; gag
   1481..1714    +  misc_feature   RRE: The Rev response element (RRE) of HIV-1 allows for Rev-dependent mRNA export from the nucleus to the cytoplasm.
   2091..2191    +  CDS            Rev (fragment): human immunodeficiency virus 1 (HIV-1) Rev protein; rev; enhances nuclear export of unspliced and incompletely spliced viral mRNAs
   2210..2326    +  misc_feature   cPPT/CTS: central polypurine tract and central termination sequence of HIV-1
   2349..2652    +  enhancer       CMV enhancer: human cytomegalovirus immediate early enhancer
   2653..2856    +  promoter       CMV promoter: human cytomegalovirus (CMV) immediate early promoter
   2961..2985    +  protein_bind   attB1: mutant version of attB; recombination site for the Gateway® BP reaction BP Clonase™
   3012..3487    +  CDS            ecDHFR (fragment): E. coli dihydrofolate reductase; folA
   3534..4781    +  CDS            hsf1 (fragment): HSF_XENLA - Also known as hsf. Experimental evidence at transcript level: Swiss-Prot protein existence level 2. DNA-binding protein that specifically binds heat shock promoter elements (HSE) and activates transcription. From Xenopus laevis (African clawed frog).
   4680..5051    +  CDS            HSF1: C-terminal activation domain from the human heat shock transcription factor HSF1
   5078..5102    -  protein_bind   attB2: mutant version of attB; recombination site for the Gateway® BP reaction BP Clonase™
   5133..5721    +  misc_feature   WPRE: woodchuck hepatitis virus posttranscriptional regulatory element
   5735..6234    +  promoter       PGK promoter: mouse phosphoglycerate kinase 1 promoter
   6255..6854    +  CDS            PuroR: puromycin N-acetyltransferase; pac from Streptomyces alboniger; confers resistance to puromycin
   6922..7059    +  CDS            nef (fragment): NEF_HV1LA - Experimental evidence at protein level: Swiss-Prot protein existence level 1. Extracellular Nef protein targets CD4(+) T-lymphocytes for apoptosis by interacting with CXCR4 surface receptors. From Human immunodeficiency virus type 1 group M subtype B (isolate Lai) (HIV-1).
   7045..7225    +  LTR            5' LTR (truncated): truncated 5' long terminal repeat (LTR) from HIV-1
   7297..7418    +  polyA_signal   SV40 poly(A) signal: SV40 polyadenylation signal
   7458..7593    +  rep_origin     SV40 ori: SV40 origin of replication
   7614..7632    -  promoter       T7 promoter: promoter for bacteriophage T7 RNA polymerase
   7640..7795    +  CDS            lacZα (fragment): LacZα fragment of β-galactosidase; lacZ fragment
   7800..8228    +  rep_origin     f1 ori (sequence partly withheld): f1 bacteriophage origin of replication; arrow indicates direction of (+) strand synthesis
   8281..8385    +  promoter       AmpR promoter: bla
   8386..9246    +  CDS            AmpR: β-lactamase; bla; confers resistance to ampicillin, carbenicillin, and related antibiotics
   9417..10005   +  rep_origin     ori: high-copy-number ColE1/pMB1/pBR322/pUC origin of replication
