[The description below was written by a language model from this plasmid's Addgene catalogue record and pLannotate feature annotations shown in this document.]
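Description:
pLenti CMV Puro DHFR.cHSF1 is a 10,065 bp lentiviral mammalian expression plasmid built on the pLenti CMV Puro Dest (w118-1) Gateway destination backbone. It is propagated in E. coli through a high-copy ColE1/pUC-type origin with ampicillin resistance (AmpR), and it also carries f1 and SV40 origins. The viral portion has the layout of a third-generation HIV-1 transfer vector. An RSV promoter drives a truncated 5' LTR, followed by the Ψ packaging signal with a gag fragment, the Rev response element for Rev-dependent export of the genomic RNA, and the cPPT/CTS. A truncated downstream LTR and an SV40 polyadenylation signal close the unit. Packaging functions are not annotated on this plasmid and would have to be supplied in trans.

The payload sits between attB1 and attB2 sites left by Gateway recombination and is expressed from the CMV enhancer/promoter. It is a 2,043 bp fusion of E. coli dihydrofolate reductase (DHFR), used as an N-terminal destabilizing domain, to human HSF1 lacking amino acids 186–202, a deletion the record describes as making the heat shock transcription factor constitutively active. The automated annotation labels part of the HSF1 coding region by homology to Xenopus hsf1, but the catalogue entry gives the insert species as human. Destabilized DHFR domains generally cause degradation of the fused protein unless a stabilizing DHFR ligand such as trimethoprim is present, which would allow small-molecule control of cHSF1 levels. The record itself does not name the ligand. A WPRE downstream of the insert enhances transcript expression, and a separate PGK promoter–puromycin resistance cassette allows selection of transduced cells. The associated publication used this type of tool to study how host proteostasis affects influenza evolution.
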