Addgene plasmid #134739: pLenti CMV Puro DHFR.cHSF1
Purpose: Lentiviral expression vector for constitutively active HSF1 fused to DHFR destabilized domain
Depositing lab: Matthew D. Shoulders. Depositing organization: Massachusetts Institute of Technology. Publication: Host proteostasis modulates influenza evolution. Phillips AM, Gonzalez LO, Nekongo EE, Ponomarenko AI, McHugh SM, Butty VL, Levine SS, Lin YS, Mirny LA, Shoulders MD. Elife. 2017 Sep 26;6. doi: 10.7554/eLife.28652. PubMed 28949290.
Backbone
  Vector backbone: pLenti CMV Puro Dest (w118-1)
  Backbone manufacturer: Eric Campeau, Paul Kaufman
  Backbone size w/o insert (bp): 8022
  Total vector size (bp): 10065
  Vector type: Mammalian Expression, Lentiviral
  Selectable markers: Puromycin
Growth in bacteria
  Bacterial resistance: Ampicillin, 100 μg/mL
  Growth temperature: 30°C
  Growth strain: NEB Stable
  Copy number: High Copy
Gene/Insert
  Gene/Insert name: DHFR.cHSF1
  Species: H. sapiens (human)
  Insert size (bp): 2043
  Mutation: Deletion of amino acids 186-202
  GenBank ID: NM_005526.4
  Entrez Gene: HSF1 (a.k.a. HSTF1)
  Promoter: CMV
  Tag / fusion protein: DHFR (N terminal on insert)
  Cloning method: Gateway Cloning
  Sequencing primers: 5′ CGCAAATGGGCGGTAGGCGTG; 3′ CATAGCGTAAAAGGAGCAACA
Terms and licenses: Academic/Nonprofit Terms; Industry Terms: Not Available to Industry
How to cite: pLenti CMV Puro DHFR.cHSF1 was a gift from Matthew D. Shoulders (Addgene plasmid # 134739 ; http://n2t.net/addgene:134739 ; RRID:Addgene_134739)
